Addgene plasmid #121704: IX104: pMVP (L5-L4) myc epitope tag
Purpose: pMVP L5-L4 entry plasmid, contains myc epitope tag for 4-component MultiSite Gateway Pro assembly. Allows N-term epitope tag fusion to gene of interest.
Depositing lab: Christopher Newgard. Depositing organization: Duke University. Publication: Creation of versatile cloning platforms for transgene expression and dCas9-based epigenome editing. Haldeman JM, Conway AE, Arlotto ME, Slentz DH, Muoio DM, Becker TC, Newgard CB. Nucleic Acids Res. 2018 Dec 27. pii: 5264291. doi: 10.1093/nar/gky1286. PubMed 30590691.
Backbone
  Vector backbone: pDONR221 P5-P4
  Backbone manufacturer: Invitrogen
  Backbone size w/o insert (bp): 2554
  Vector type: Synthetic Biology ; pMVP Gateway Entry Plasmid
Growth in bacteria
  Bacterial resistance: Kanamycin, 50 μg/mL
  Growth temperature: 37°C
  Growth strain: DH5alpha
  Copy number: High Copy
Gene/Insert
  Gene/Insert name: myc epitope tag (open)
  Species: Synthetic
  Insert size (bp): 114
  Cloning method: Gateway Cloning
  Sequencing primers: 5′ M13F; 3′ M13R
Terms and licenses: Academic/Nonprofit Terms; Industry Terms: Not Available to Industry
How to cite: IX104: pMVP (L5-L4) myc epitope tag was a gift from Christopher Newgard (Addgene plasmid # 121704 ; http://n2t.net/addgene:121704 ; RRID:Addgene_121704)
