[The description below was written by a language model from this plasmid's Addgene catalogue record and pLannotate feature annotations shown in this document.]
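Description:
IX104: pMVP (L5-L4) myc epitope tag is a small Gateway entry plasmid of about 2.7 kb, built on the Invitrogen pDONR221 P5-P4 backbone and belonging to the pMVP modular cloning platform. It is maintained in E. coli at high copy from a ColE1/pUC-type origin and selected with kanamycin through the KanR (aminoglycoside phosphotransferase) gene. As is typical of pDONR-derived vectors, rrnB T1 and T2 transcription terminators lie upstream of the recombination cassette to insulate it from read-through. A T7 promoter and M13 primer sites flank the cassette, the latter being the recorded sequencing primers. The short lacI and lacZα matches in the annotation are only backbone fragments, not functional genes.

The payload is a 114 bp synthetic insert lying between attL5 and attL4, the mutant attL sites that set this module's position and orientation in a four-component MultiSite Gateway Pro LR reaction. The annotation detects a Xenopus β-globin 5'-UTR translational enhancer at the start of the insert. The myc tag itself is not called as a separate feature, but presumably occupies the remaining sequence before attL4. The insert is labelled "open", which suggests the tag has no stop codon, so translation can continue across the recombined att site into the next module. This is consistent with the stated purpose of fusing an N-terminal myc epitope to a gene of interest.

The plasmid carries no eukaryotic promoter or gene of its own. It serves as a building block, combined with other pMVP entry plasmids and a destination vector to assemble tagged transgene expression constructs.
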