Features (pLannotate 1.2.2; 10 found; start..end, strand, type, name):
    121..213     +  CDS            lacI (fragment): lac repressor; lacI; The lac repressor binds to the lac operator to inhibit transcription in E. coli. This inhibition can be relieved by adding lactose or isopropyl-β-D-thiogalactopyranoside (IPTG).
    268..295     -  terminator     rrnB T2 terminator: transcription terminator T2 from the E. coli rrnB gene
    427..470     +  terminator     rrnB T1 terminator: Escherichia coli rrnB; transcription terminator T1 from the E. coli rrnB gene
    517..553     -  CDS            lacZα (fragment): LacZα fragment of β-galactosidase; lacZ fragment
    570..665     +  protein_bind   attL5: mutant version of attL; recombination site for the Gateway® LR reaction LR Clonase™
    680..722     +  5'UTR          Xenopus globin 5'-UTR: translational enhancer from the 5'-UTR of the major beta-globin gene of Xenopus laevis
    783..878     -  protein_bind   attL4: mutant version of attL; recombination site for the Gateway® LR reaction LR Clonase™
    910..928     -  promoter       T7 promoter: promoter for bacteriophage T7 RNA polymerase
   1062..1871    +  CDS            KanR: aminoglycoside phosphotransferase; aph(3')-Ia; confers resistance to kanamycin in bacteria or G418 (Geneticin®) in eukaryotes
   2018..2606    +  rep_origin     ori: high-copy-number ColE1/pMB1/pBR322/pUC origin of replication
>Addgene plasmid #121704 | IX104: pMVP (L5-L4) myc epitope tag | addgene full sequence | sequence record 237110 | Addgene NGS Result
CTTTCCTGCGTTATCCCCTGATTCTGTGGATAACCGTATTACCGCCTTTGAGTGAGCTGATACCGCTCGC
CGCAGCCGAACGACCGAGCGCAGCGAGTCAGTGAGCGAGGAAGCGGAAGAGCGCCCAATACGCAAACCGC
CTCTCCCCGCGCGTTGGCCGATTCATTAATGCAGCTGGCACGACAGGTTTCCCGACTGGAAAGCGGGCAG
TGAGCGCAACGCAATTAATACGCGTACCGCTAGCCAGGAAGAGTTTGTAGAAACGCAAAAAGGCCATCCG
TCAGGATGGCCTTCTGCTTAGTTTGATGCCTGGCAGTTTATGGCGGGCGTCCTGCCCGCCACCCTCCGGG
CCGTTGCTTCACAACGTTCAAATCCGCTCCCGGCGGATTTGTCCTACTCAGGAGAGCGTTCACCGACAAA
CAACAGATAAAACGAAAGGCCCAGTCTTCCGACTGAGCCTTTCGTTTTATTTGATGCCTGGCAGTTCCCT
ACTCTCGCGTTAACGCTAGCATGGATGTTTTCCCAGTCACGACGTTGTAAAACGACGGCCAGTCTTAAGC
TCGGGCCCCAAATAATGATTTTATTTTGACTGATAGTGACCTGTTCGTTGCAACAAATTGATGAGCAATG
CTTTTTTATAATGCCAACTTTGTATACAAAAGTTGTAGAATACAAGCTTCTTGTTCTTTTTGCAGAAGCT
CAGAATAAACGCTCAACTTTGGCAGATCTGAACATGGAACAAAAACTCATCTCAGAAGAGGATCTGGGAG
GCGGATCCCACCCAACTTTTCTATACAAAGTTGGCATTATAAGAAAGCATTGCTTATCAATTTGTTGCAA
CGAACAGGTCACTATCAGTCAAAATAAAATCATTATTTGCCATCCAGCTGCAGGGCGGCCGCGATATCCC
CTATAGTGAGTCGTATTACATGGTCATAGCTGTTTCCTGGCAGCTCTGGCCCGTGTCTCAAAATCTCTGA
TGTTACATTGCACAAGATAAAAATATATCATCATGAACAATAAAACTGTCTGCTTACATAAACAGTAATA
CAAGGGGTGTTATGAGCCATATTCAACGGGAAACGTCGAGGCCGCGATTAAATTCCAACATGGATGCTGA
TTTATATGGGTATAAATGGGCTCGCGATAATGTCGGGCAATCAGGTGCGACAATCTATCGCTTGTATGGG
AAGCCCGATGCGCCAGAGTTGTTTCTGAAACATGGCAAAGGTAGCGTTGCCAATGATGTTACAGATGAGA
TGGTCAGACTAAACTGGCTGACGGAATTTATGCCTCTTCCGACCATCAAGCATTTTATCCGTACTCCTGA
TGATGCATGGTTACTCACCACTGCGATCCCCGGAAAAACAGCATTCCAGGTATTAGAAGAATATCCTGAT
TCAGGTGAAAATATTGTTGATGCGCTGGCAGTGTTCCTGCGCCGGTTGCATTCGATTCCTGTTTGTAATT
GTCCTTTTAACAGCGATCGCGTATTTCGTCTCGCTCAGGCGCAATCACGAATGAATAACGGTTTGGTTGA
TGCGAGTGATTTTGATGACGAGCGTAATGGCTGGCCTGTTGAACAAGTCTGGAAAGAAATGCATAAACTT
TTGCCATTCTCACCGGATTCAGTCGTCACTCATGGTGATTTCTCACTTGATAACCTTATTTTTGACGAGG
GGAAATTAATAGGTTGTATTGATGTTGGACGAGTCGGAATCGCAGACCGATACCAGGATCTTGCCATCCT
ATGGAACTGCCTCGGTGAGTTTTCTCCTTCATTACAGAAACGGCTTTTTCAAAAATATGGTATTGATAAT
CCTGATATGAATAAATTGCAGTTTCATTTGATGCTCGATGAGTTTTTCTAATCAGAATTGGTTAATTGGT
TGTAACACTGGCAGAGCATTACGCTGACTTGACGGGACGGCGCAAGCTCATGACCAAAATCCCTTAACGT
GAGTTACGCGTCGTTCCACTGAGCGTCAGACCCCGTAGAAAAGATCAAAGGATCTTCTTGAGATCCTTTT
TTTCTGCGCGTAATCTGCTGCTTGCAAACAAAAAAACCACCGCTACCAGCGGTGGTTTGTTTGCCGGATC
AAGAGCTACCAACTCTTTTTCCGAAGGTAACTGGCTTCAGCAGAGCGCAGATACCAAATACTGTTCTTCT
AGTGTAGCCGTAGTTAGGCCACCACTTCAAGAACTCTGTAGCACCGCCTACATACCTCGCTCTGCTAATC
CTGTTACCAGTGGCTGCTGCCAGTGGCGATAAGTCGTGTCTTACCGGGTTGGACTCAAGACGATAGTTAC
CGGATAAGGCGCAGCGGTCGGGCTGAACGGGGGGTTCGTGCACACAGCCCAGCTTGGAGCGAACGACCTA
CACCGAACTGAGATACCTACAGCGTGAGCTATGAGAAAGCGCCACGCTTCCCGAAGGGAGAAAGGCGGAC
AGGTATCCGGTAAGCGGCAGGGTCGGAACAGGAGAGCGCACGAGGGAGCTTCCAGGGGGAAACGCCTGGT
ATCTTTATAGTCCTGTCGGGTTTCGCCACCTCTGACTTGAGCGTCGATTTTTGTGATGCTCGTCAGGGGG
GCGGAGCCTATGGAAAAACGCCAGCAACGCGGCCTTTTTACGGTTCCTGGCCTTTTGCTGGCCTTTTGCT
CACATGTT
